Addgene plasmid #206336: pET15-VraS - L114S
Purpose: Bacterial Expression of L114S VraS
Depositing lab: May Abdelaziz. Depositing organization: University of Texas at Tyler. Publication: Staphylococcus aureus sensor histidine kinase VraS mutations linked to antibiotic resistance affect enzymatic catalysis, stability, and substrate interactions. Cagle-White B, Bhattarai S, Sunderhaus A, Scott E, Solis A, Marsh L, Catague KL, Sarkar A, Abdel Aziz MH. Arch Biochem Biophys. 2026 Feb;776:110715. doi: 10.1016/j.abb.2025.110715. Epub 2025 Dec 24. PubMed 41453699.
Backbone
  Vector backbone: pET15b
  Vector type: Bacterial Expression
Growth in bacteria
  Bacterial resistance: Ampicillin, 100 μg/mL
  Growth temperature: 37°C
  Growth strain: DH5alpha
  Copy number: High Copy
Gene/Insert
  Gene/Insert name: VraS
  Species: Staphylococcus aureus
  Mutation: L114S
  Tag / fusion protein: 6x His (N terminal on backbone)
  Cloning method: Restriction Enzyme; 5′ cloning site Nde I (unknown if destroyed); 3′ cloning site Xho I (unknown if destroyed)
  Sequencing primers: 5′ Unknown
Terms and licenses: Academic/Nonprofit Terms; Industry Terms: Not Available to Industry
How to cite: pET15-VraS - L114S was a gift from May Abdelaziz (Addgene plasmid # 206336 ; http://n2t.net/addgene:206336 ; RRID:Addgene_206336)
