[The description below was written by a language model from this plasmid's Addgene catalogue record and pLannotate feature annotations shown in this document.]
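Description:
pET15-VraS - L114S is a bacterial expression plasmid built on the pET15b backbone for producing a mutant form of VraS, a sensor histidine kinase from Staphylococcus aureus, in E. coli. The insert carries the L114S substitution and was cloned by restriction enzymes between NdeI and XhoI. Transcription is driven by a T7 promoter with an adjacent lac operator, followed by the T7 gene 10 ribosome binding site, and ends at a T7 terminator. The plasmid also carries lacI under its own promoter, so expression stays repressed until IPTG is added in a host that supplies T7 RNA polymerase. The protein has an N-terminal 6xHis tag from the backbone. The feature table also annotates a TEV protease recognition site between the tag region and the coding sequence, which would allow tag removal after affinity purification. The vraS match spans about 786 nt and is flagged as a fragment, so the insert may encode only part of the kinase, although the record does not give the boundaries. The functional text attached to that annotation refers to an unrelated PprA/PprB system and should be disregarded. The short "capTEV" and "SET1" hits are probably just partial matches to the His-tag and backbone sequence.

Propagation relies on a ColE1/pBR322-type origin with bom and rop elements. The catalogue lists the plasmid as high copy, although rop normally limits copy number. Selection is by ampicillin resistance (β-lactamase). An f1 origin and remnants of the tetracycline resistance gene are also annotated. The associated study examined how VraS mutations linked to antibiotic resistance affect catalysis, stability and substrate interactions, so this construct is suited to purifying the L114S variant for biochemical comparison.
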