Features (pLannotate 1.2.2; 20 found; start..end, strand, type, name):
      1..19      +  promoter       T7 promoter: promoter for bacteriophage T7 RNA polymerase
     20..44      +  protein_bind   lac operator: The lac repressor binds to the lac operator to inhibit transcription in E. coli. This inhibition can be relieved by adding lactose or isopropyl-β-D-thiogalactopyranoside (IPTG). lac repressor encoded by lacI
     59..81      +  RBS            RBS: efficient ribosome binding site from bacteriophage T7 gene 10 (Olins and Rangwala, 1989)
    106..122     +  CDS            capTEV™ (fragment): composite tag for in vivo biotinylation, TEV protease cleavage, and 6xHis tagging
    139..159     +  CDS            TEV site: tobacco etch virus (TEV) protease recognition and cleavage site
    163..948     +  CDS            vraS (fragment): VRAS_STAAM - Experimental evidence at protein level: Swiss-Prot protein existence level 1. Member of the two-component regulatory system PprA/PprB involved in biofilm formation by controlling the expression of many related genes including type IVb pili major subunit flp pilin, adhesin bapA or cupE fimbriae. Modulates also quorum-sensing signal production acting on both negative and positive modulators. Functions as a heme sensor histidine kinase which is autophosphorylated at a histidine residue and transfers its phosphate group to PprB. From Staphylococcus aureus (strain Mu50 / ATCC 700699).
    974..1023    +  CDS            SET1 (fragment): solubility-enhancement tag derived from T7 phage gene 10B
   1031..1078    +  terminator     T7 terminator: transcription terminator for bacteriophage T7 RNA polymerase
   1115..1543    +  rep_origin     f1 ori (sequence partly withheld): f1 bacteriophage origin of replication; arrow indicates direction of (+) strand synthesis
   1596..1700    +  promoter       AmpR promoter: bla
   1701..2561    +  CDS            AmpR: β-lactamase; bla; confers resistance to ampicillin, carbenicillin, and related antibiotics
   2732..3320    +  rep_origin     ori: high-copy-number ColE1/pMB1/pBR322/pUC origin of replication
   3506..3645    -  misc_feature   bom: basis of mobility region from pBR322
   3747..3938    -  CDS            rop: Rop protein, which maintains plasmids at low copy number; rop
   3955..4335    +  CDS            YPB1_ECOLX: Protein predicted: Swiss-Prot protein existence level 4. From Escherichia coli.
   4407..4698    -  CDS            TcR (fragment): tetracycline efflux protein; tet; confers resistance to tetracycline
   4713..4734    -  protein_bind   CAP binding site: CAP binding activates transcription in the presence of cAMP. E. coli catabolite activator protein
   4747..5829    -  CDS            lacI: lac repressor; lacI; The lac repressor binds to the lac operator to inhibit transcription in E. coli. This inhibition can be relieved by adding lactose or isopropyl-β-D-thiogalactopyranoside (IPTG).
   5830..5907    -  promoter       lacI promoter: lacI
   5915..6194    -  CDS            TcR (fragment): tetracycline efflux protein; tet; confers resistance to tetracycline
>Addgene plasmid #206336 | pET15-VraS - L114S | addgene full sequence | sequence record 406170 | Addgene NGS Result
TAATACGACTCACTATAGGGGAATTGTGAGCGGATAACAATTCCCCTCTAGAAATAATTTTGTTTAACTT
TAAGAAGGAGATATACCATGGGCGAGCTCAGCAGCCATCATCATCATCATCACAGCAGCGGCCATATGGA
GGATCTGTACTTTCAGAGCTGCATGGAGGGTGAAACCGTGGGCATCAACGACCAGAACATCGAGATTTAC
AGCGAAACCCTGGATCTGTATCACACCCTGGTTCCGTCAAACCAGGAGCTGCACAAGCTGCGTCTGAAAA
CCCAAAACCTGACCAACGAAAACTACAACATCAACGACGTGAAGGTTAAGAAAATCATTGAGGATGAACG
TCAACGTCTGGCGCGTGAGCTGCACGACAGCGTGAGCCAGCAACTGTTCGCGGCGAGCATGATGCTGAGC
GCGATTAAGGAGACCAAACTGGAACCGCCGCTGGACCAGCAAATCCCGATTCTGGAGAAAATGGTTCAGG
ATAGCCAACTGGAAATGCGTGCGCTGCTGCTGCACCTGCGTCCGCTGGGTCTGAAGGATAAAAGCCTGGG
CGAGGGCATCAAGGACCTGGTGATTGATCTGCAGAAGAAAGTTCCGATGAAAGTGGTTCACGAAATCCAA
GACTTCAAGGTGCCGAAAGGCATTGAGGATCACCTGTTTCGTATCACCCAGGAAGCGATTAGCAACACCC
TGCGTCACAGCAACGGTACCAAGGTGACCGTTGAACTGTTCAACAAAGACGATTACCTGCTGCTGCGTAT
CCAGGACAACGGCAAGGGCTTTAACGTTGATGAGAAACTGGAACAAAGCTATGGTCTGAAGAACATGCGT
GAGCGTGCGCTGGAAATCGGCGCGACCTTTCACATTGTGAGCCTGCCGGACAGCGGTACCCGTATTGAGG
TTAAGGCGCCGCTGAACAAAGAAGATAGCTATGACGATTAACCCGGGTCGACTCGAGGATCCGGCTGCTA
ACAAAGCCCGAAAGGAAGCTGAGTTGGCTGCTGCCACCGCTGAGCAATAACTAGCATAACCCCTTGGGGC
CTCTAAACGGGTCTTGAGGGGTTTTTTGCTGAAAGGAGGAACTATATCCGGATTGGCGAATGGG
[124 nt withheld, positions 1115-1238]
C
[91 nt withheld, positions 1240-1330]
A
[49 nt withheld, positions 1332-1380]
CCTTTGACGTTGGAGTCCACGTTCTTT
[37 nt withheld, positions 1408-1444]
ACCCTATCTCGGTCTATTCTTTTGATTTATAAGGGATTTTGCCGATTTCGGCCTATTGGTTAAAAAATGA
GCTGATTTAACAAAAATTTAACGCGAATTTTAACAAAATATTAACGCTTACAATTTAGGTGGCACTTTTC
GGGGAAATGTGCGCGGAACCCCTATTTGTTTATTTTTCTAAATACATTCAAATATGTATCCGCTCATGAG
ACAATAACCCTGATAAATGCTTCAATAATATTGAAAAAGGAAGAGTATGAGTATTCAACATTTCCGTGTC
GCCCTTATTCCCTTTTTTGCGGCATTTTGCCTTCCTGTTTTTGCTCACCCAGAAACGCTGGTGAAAGTAA
AAGATGCTGAAGATCAGTTGGGTGCACGAGTGGGTTACATCGAACTGGATCTCAACAGCGGTAAGATCCT
TGAGAGTTTTCGCCCCGAAGAACGTTTTCCAATGATGAGCACTTTTAAAGTTCTGCTATGTGGCGCGGTA
TTATCCCGTATTGACGCCGGGCAAGAGCAACTCGGTCGCCGCATACACTATTCTCAGAATGACTTGGTTG
AGTACTCACCAGTCACAGAAAAGCATCTTACGGATGGCATGACAGTAAGAGAATTATGCAGTGCTGCCAT
AACCATGAGTGATAACACTGCGGCCAACTTACTTCTGACAACGATCGGAGGACCGAAGGAGCTAACCGCT
TTTTTGCACAACATGGGGGATCATGTAACTCGCCTTGATCGTTGGGAACCGGAGCTGAATGAAGCCATAC
CAAACGACGAGCGTGACACCACGATGCCTGCAGCAATGGCAACAACGTTGCGCAAACTATTAACTGGCGA
ACTACTTACTCTAGCTTCCCGGCAACAATTAATAGACTGGATGGAGGCGGATAAAGTTGCAGGACCACTT
CTGCGCTCGGCCCTTCCGGCTGGCTGGTTTATTGCTGATAAATCTGGAGCCGGTGAGCGTGGGTCTCGCG
GTATCATTGCAGCACTGGGGCCAGATGGTAAGCCCTCCCGTATCGTAGTTATCTACACGACGGGGAGTCA
GGCAACTATGGATGAACGAAATAGACAGATCGCTGAGATAGGTGCCTCACTGATTAAGCATTGGTAACTG
TCAGACCAAGTTTACTCATATATACTTTAGATTGATTTAAAACTTCATTTTTAATTTAAAAGGATCTAGG
TGAAGATCCTTTTTGATAATCTCATGACCAAAATCCCTTAACGTGAGTTTTCGTTCCACTGAGCGTCAGA
CCCCGTAGAAAAGATCAAAGGATCTTCTTGAGATCCTTTTTTTCTGCGCGTAATCTGCTGCTTGCAAACA
AAAAAACCACCGCTACCAGCGGTGGTTTGTTTGCCGGATCAAGAGCTACCAACTCTTTTTCCGAAGGTAA
CTGGCTTCAGCAGAGCGCAGATACCAAATACTGTCCTTCTAGTGTAGCCGTAGTTAGGCCACCACTTCAA
GAACTCTGTAGCACCGCCTACATACCTCGCTCTGCTAATCCTGTTACCAGTGGCTGCTGCCAGTGGCGAT
AAGTCGTGTCTTACCGGGTTGGACTCAAGACGATAGTTACCGGATAAGGCGCAGCGGTCGGGCTGAACGG
GGGGTTCGTGCACACAGCCCAGCTTGGAGCGAACGACCTACACCGAACTGAGATACCTACAGCGTGAGCT
ATGAGAAAGCGCCACGCTTCCCGAAGGGAGAAAGGCGGACAGGTATCCGGTAAGCGGCAGGGTCGGAACA
GGAGAGCGCACGAGGGAGCTTCCAGGGGGAAACGCCTGGTATCTTTATAGTCCTGTCGGGTTTCGCCACC
TCTGACTTGAGCGTCGATTTTTGTGATGCTCGTCAGGGGGGCGGAGCCTATGGAAAAACGCCAGCAACGC
GGCCTTTTTACGGTTCCTGGCCTTTTGCTGGCCTTTTGCTCACATGTTCTTTCCTGCGTTATCCCCTGAT
TCTGTGGATAACCGTATTACCGCCTTTGAGTGAGCTGATACCGCTCGCCGCAGCCGAACGACCGAGCGCA
GCGAGTCAGTGAGCGAGGAAGCGGAAGAGCGCCTGATGCGGTATTTTCTCCTTACGCATCTGTGCGGTAT
TTCACACCGCAATGGTGCACTCTCAGTACAATCTGCTCTGATGCCGCATAGTTAAGCCAGTATACACTCC
GCTATCGCTACGTGACTGGGTCATGGCTGCGCCCCGACACCCGCCAACACCCGCTGACGCGCCCTGACGG
GCTTGTCTGCTCCCGGCATCCGCTTACAGACAAGCTGTGACCGTCTCCGGGAGCTGCATGTGTCAGAGGT
TTTCACCGTCATCACCGAAACGCGCGAGGCAGCTGCGGTAAAGCTCATCAGCGTGGTCGTGAAGCGATTC
ACAGATGTCTGCCTGTTCATCCGCGTCCAGCTCGTTGAGTTTCTCCAGAAGCGTTAATGTCTGGCTTCTG
ATAAAGCGGGCCATGTTAAGGGCGGTTTTTTCCTGTTTGGTCACTGATGCCTCCGTGTAAGGGGGATTTC
TGTTCATGGGGGTAATGATACCGATGAAACGAGAGAGGATGCTCACGATACGGGTTACTGATGATGAACA
TGCCCGGTTACTGGAACGTTGTGAGGGTAAACAACTGGCGGTATGGATGCGGCGGGACCAGAGAAAAATC
ACTCAGGGTCAATGCCAGCGCTTCGTTAATACAGATGTAGGTGTTCCACAGGGTAGCCAGCAGCATCCTG
CGATGCAGATCCGGAACATAATGGTGCAGGGCGCTGACTTCCGCGTTTCCAGACTTTACGAAACACGGAA
ACCGAAGACCATTCATGTTGTTGCTCAGGTCGCAGACGTTTTGCAGCAGCAGTCGCTTCACGTTCGCTCG
CGTATCGGTGATTCATTCTGCTAACCAGTAAGGCAACCCCGCCAGCCTAGCCGGGTCCTCAACGACAGGA
GCACGATCATGCGCACCCGTGGGGCCGCCATGCCGGCGATAATGGCCTGCTTCTCGCCGAAACGTTTGGT
GGCGGGACCAGTGACGAAGGCTTGAGCGAGGGCGTGCAAGATTCCGAATACCGCAAGCGACAGGCCGATC
ATCGTCGCGCTCCAGCGAAAGCGGTCCTCGCCGAAAATGACCCAGAGCGCTGCCGGCACCTGTCCTACGA
GTTGCATGATAAAGAAGACAGTCATAAGTGCGGCGACGATAGTCATGCCCCGCGCCCACCGGAAGGAGCT
GACTGGGTTGAAGGCTCTCAAGGGCATCGGTCGAGATCCCGGTGCCTAATGAGTGAGCTAACTTACATTA
ATTGCGTTGCGCTCACTGCCCGCTTTCCAGTCGGGAAACCTGTCGTGCCAGCTGCATTAATGAATCGGCC
AACGCGCGGGGAGAGGCGGTTTGCGTATTGGGCGCCAGGGTGGTTTTTCTTTTCACCAGTGAGACGGGCA
ACAGCTGATTGTCCTTCACCGCCTGGCCCTGAGAGAGTTGCAGCAAGCGGTCCACGCTGGTTTGCCCCAG
CAGGCGAAAATCCTGTTTGATGGTGGTTAACGGCGGGATATAACATGAGCTGTCTTCGGTATCGTCGTAT
CCCACTACCGAGATATCCGCACCAACGCGCAGCCCGGACTCGGTAATGGCGCGCATTGCGCCCAGCGCCA
TCTGATCGTTGGCAACCAGCATCGTAGTGGGAACGATGCCCTCATTCAGCATTTGCATGGTTTGTTGAAA
ACCGGACATGGCACTCCAGTCGCCTTCCCGTTCCGCTATCGGCTGAATTTGATTGCGAGTGAGATATTTA
TGCCAGCCAGCCAGACGCAGACGCGCCGAGACAGAACTTAATGGGCCCGCTAACAGCGCGATTTGCTGGT
GACCCAATGCGACCAGATGCTCCACGCCCAGTCGCGTACCGTCTTCATGGGAGAAAATAATACTGTTGAT
GGGTGTCTGGTCAGAGACATCAAGAAATAACGCCGGAACATTAGTGCAGGCAGCTTCCACAGCAATGGCA
TCCTGGTCATCCAGCGGATAGTTAATGATCAGCCCACTGACGCGTTGCGCGAGAAGATTGTGCACCGCCG
CTTTACAGGCTTCGACGCCGCTTCGTTCTACCATCGACACCACCACGCTGGCACCCAGTTGATCGGCGCG
AGATTTAATCGCCGCGACAATTTGCGACGGCGCGTGCAGGGCCAGACTGGAGGTGGCAACGCCAATCAGC
AACGACTGTTTGCCCGCCAGTTGTTGTGCCACGCGGTTGGGAATGTAATTCAGCTCCGCCATCGCCGCTT
CCACTTTTTCCCGCGTTTTCGCAGAAACGTGGCTGGCCTGGTTCACCACGCGGGAAACGGTCTGATAAGA
GACACCGGCATACTCTGCGACATCGTATAACGTTACTGGTTTCACATTCACCACCCTGAATTGACTCTCT
TCCGGGCGCTATCATGCCATACCGCGAAAGGTTTTGCGCCATTCGATGGTGTCCGGGATCTCGACGCTCT
CCCTTATGCGACTCCTGCATTAGGAAGCAGCCCAGTAGTAGGTTGAGGCCGTTGAGCACCGCCGCCGCAA
GGAATGGTGCATGCAAGGAGATGGCGCCCAACAGTCCCCCGGCCACGGGGCCTGCCACCATACCCACGCC
GAAACAAGCGCTCATGAGCCCGAAGTGGCGAGCCCGATCTTCCCCATCGGTGATGTCGGCGATATAGGCG
CCAGCAACCGCACCTGTGGCGCCGGTGATGCCGGCCACGATGCGTCCGGCGTAGAGGATCGAGATCTCGA
TCCCGCGAAAT
