>Addgene plasmid #206336 | pET15-VraS - L114S | depositor partial sequence | sequence record 402733 | insert
TTTGGCGTAATTCCCTCTAGAATAATTTTGTTTAACTTTAAGAAGGAGATATACCATGGGCGAGCTCAGC
AGCCATCATCATCATCATCACAGCAGCGGCCATATGGAGGATCTGTACTTTCAGAGCTGCATGGAGGGTG
AAACCGTGGGCATCAACGACCAGAACATCGAGATTTACAGCGAAACCCTGGATCTGTATCACACCCTGGT
TCCGTCAAACCAGGAGCTGCACAAGCTGCGTCTGAAAACCCAAAACCTGACCAACGAAAACTACAACATC
AACGACGTGAAGGTTAAGAAAATCATTGAGGATGAACGTCAACGTCTGGCGCGTGAGCTGCACGACAGCG
TGAGCCAGCAACTGTTCGCGGCGAGCATGATGCTGAGCGCGATTAAGGAGACCAAACTGGAACCGCCGCT
GGACCAGCAAATCCCGATTCTGGAGAAAATGGTTCAGGATAGCCAACTGGAAATGCGTGCGCTGCTGCTG
CACCTGCGTCCGCTGGGTCTGAAGGATAAAAGCCTGGGCGAGGGCATCAAGGACCTGGTGATTGATCTGC
AGAAGAAAGTTCCGATGAAAGTGGTTCACGAAATCCAAGACTTCAAGGTGCCGAAAGGCATTGAGGATCA
CCTGTTTCGTATCACCCAGGAAGCGATTAGCAACACCCTGCGTCACAGCAACGGTACCAAGGTGACCGTT
GAACTGTTCAACAAAGACGATTACCTGCTGCTGCGTATCCAGGACAACGGCAAGGGCTTTAACGTTGATG
AGAAACTGGAACAAAGCTATGGTCTGAAGAACATGCGTGAGCGTGCGCTGGAAATCGGCGCGACCTTTCA
CATTGTGAGCCTGCCGGACAGCGGTACCCGTAGTGAGGTTAGGCGCAGTGACTAATATATAGCTATGATG
ATTACTCGGGTCNTTTCGGGATCCGNNNGCTAGCCATNAGGAAGGTACAGTATTGGTCCTGGA
